>Addgene plasmid #114394 | pAB(EXPR-PYL-HDAC3-NEO) | addgene full sequence | sequence record 225221 | Addgene  NGS Result
GACGGATCGGGAGATCTCCCGATCCCCTATGGTGCACTCTCAGTACAATCTGCTCTGATGCCGCATAGTT
AAGCCAGTATCTGCTCCCTGCTTGTGTGTTGGAGGTCGCTGAGTAGTGCGCGAGCAAAATTTAAGCTACA
ACAAGGCAAGGCTTGACCGACAATTGCATGAAGAATCTGCTTAGGGTTAGGCGTTTTGCGCTGCTTCGCG
ATGTACGGGCCAGATATACGCGTTGACATTGATTATTGACTAGTTATTAATAGTAATCAATTACGGGGTC
ATTAGTTCATAGCCCATATATGGAGTTCCGCGTTACATAACTTACGGTAAATGGCCCGCCTGGCTGACCG
CCCAACGACCCCCGCCCATTGACGTCAATAATGACGTATGTTCCCATAGTAACGCCAATAGGGACTTTCC
ATTGACGTCAATGGGTGGAGTATTTACGGTAAACTGCCCACTTGGCAGTACATCAAGTGTATCATATGCC
AAGTACGCCCCCTATTGACGTCAATGACGGTAAATGGCCCGCCTGGCATTATGCCCAGTACATGACCTTA
TGGGACTTTCCTACTTGGCAGTACATCTACGTATTAGTCATCGCTATTACCATGGTGATGCGGTTTTGGC
AGTACATCAATGGGCGTGGATAGCGGTTTGACTCACGGGGATTTCCAAGTCTCCACCCCATTGACGTCAA
TGGGAGTTTGTTTTGGCACCAAAATCAACGGGACTTTCCAAAATGTCGTAACAACTCCGCCCCATTGACG
CAAATGGGCGGTAGGCGTGTACGGTGGGAGGTCTATATAAGCAGAGCTCTCTGGCTAACTAGAGAACCCA
CTGCTTACTGGCTTATCGAAATTAATACGACTCACTATAGGGAGACCCAAGCTTGGTACCGAGCTCGGAT
CCGCCACCATGGCCACCCAGGACGAGTTCACCCAGCTGAGCCAGTCTATCGCCGAGTTCCACACCTACCA
GCTGGGCAACGGCCGGTGCAGCAGCCTGCTGGCCCAGAGAATCCACGCCCCTCCCGAGACAGTGTGGTCC
GTCGTGCGGAGATTCGACCGGCCCCAGATCTACAAGCACTTCATCAAGAGCTGCAACGTGTCCGAGGACT
TCGAGATGAGAGTGGGCTGCACCCGGGACGTGAACGTGATCAGCGGCCTGCCCGCCAACACCAGCAGAGA
GAGACTGGACCTGCTGGACGACGACAGAAGAGTGACCGGCTTCAGCATCACCGGCGGAGAGCACCGGCTG
CGGAACTACAAGAGCGTGACCACCGTGCACAGATTCGAGAAAGAGGAAGAAGAGGAACGGATCTGGACCG
TGGTGCTGGAAAGCTACGTGGTGGACGTGCCCGAGGGCAACAGCGAAGAGGACACCCGGCTGTTCGCCGA
CACCGTGATCCGGCTGAACCTGCAGAAGCTGGCCTCCATCACCGAGGCCATGAACGACTACAAGGACGAC
GACGACAAGGACTATAAGGACGATGATGATAAGGATTACAAAGATGACGACGATAAGCCCCCCAAGAAGA
AGCGGAAAGTCACAAGTTTGTACAAAAAAGCAGGCTCAATGGCCAAGACCGTGGCCTATTTCTACGACCC
CGACGTGGGCAACTTCCACTACGGAGCTGGACACCCTATGAAGCCCCATCGCCTGGCATTGACCCATAGC
CTGGTCCTGCATTACGGTCTCTATAAGAAGATGATCGTCTTCAAGCCATACCAGGCCTCCCAGCATGACA
TGTGCCGCTTCCACTCCGAGGACTACATTGACTTCCTGCAGAGAGTCAGCCCCACCAATATGCAAGGCTT
CACCAAGAGTCTTAATGCCTTCAACGTAGGCGATGACTGCCCAGTGTTTCCCGGGCTCTTTGAGTTCTGC
TCGCGTTACACAGGCGCATCTCTGCAAGGAGCAACCCAGCTGAACAACAAGATCTGTGATATTGCCATTA
ACTGGGCTGGTGGTCTGCACCATGCCAAGAAGTTTGAGGCCTCTGGCTTCTGCTATGTCAACGACATTGT
GATTGGCATCCTGGAGCTGCTCAAGTACCACCCTCGGGTGCTCTACATTGACATTGACATCCACCATGGT
GACGGGGTTCAAGAAGCTTTCTACCTCACTGACCGGGTCATGACGGTGTCCTTCCACAAATACGGAAATT
ACTTCTTCCCTGGCACAGGTGACATGTATGAAGTCGGGGCAGAGAGTGGCCGCTACTACTGTCTGAACGT
GCCCCTGCGGGATGGCATTGATGACCAGAGTTACAAGCACCTTTTCCAGCCGGTTATCAACCAGGTAGTG
GACTTCTACCAACCCACGTGCATTGTGCTCCAGTGTGGAGCTGACTCTCTGGGCTGTGATCGATTGGGCT
GCTTTAACCTCAGCATCCGAGGGCATGGGGAATGCGTTGAATATGTCAAGAGCTTCAATATCCCTCTACT
CGTGCTGGGTGGTGGTGGTTATACTGTCCGAAATGTTGCCCGCTGCTGGACATATGAGACATCGCTGCTG
GTAGAAGAGGCCATTAGTGAGGAGCTTCCCTATAGTGAATACTTCGAGTACTTTGCCCCAGACTTCACAC
TTCATCCAGATGTCAGCACCCGCATCGAGAATCAGAACTCACGCCAGTATCTGGACCAGATCCGCCAGAC
AATCTTTGAAAACCTGAAGATGCTGAACCATGCACCTAGTGTCCAGATTCATGACGTGCCTGCAGACCTC
CTGACCTATGACAGGACTGATGAGGCTGATGCAGAGGAGAGGGGTCCTGAGGAGAACTATAGCAGGCCAG
AGGCACCCAATGAGTTCTATGATGGAGACCATGACAATGACAAGGAAAGCGATGTGGAGATTTAAACCCA
GCTTTCTTGTACAAAGTGGTCATCCGCGGTCTAGAGGGCCCTATTCTATAGTGTCACCTAAATGCTAGAG
CTCGCTGATCAGCCTCGACTGTGCCTTCTAGTTGCCAGCCATCTGTTGTTTGCCCCTCCCCCGTGCCTTC
CTTGACCCTGGAAGGTGCCACTCCCACTGTCCTTTCCTAATAAAATGAGGAAATTGCATCGCATTGTCTG
AGTAGGTGTCATTCTATTCTGGGGGGTGGGGTGGGGCAGGACAGCAAGGGGGAGGATTGGGAAGACAATA
GCAGGCATGCTGGGGATGCGGTGGGCTCTATGGCTTCTGAGGCGGAAAGAACCAGCTGGGGCTCTAGGGG
GTATCCCC
[124 nt withheld, positions 3229-3352]
C
[91 nt withheld, positions 3354-3444]
A
[49 nt withheld, positions 3446-3494]
CCTTTGACGTTGGAGTCCACGTTCTTT
[37 nt withheld, positions 3522-3558]
ACCCTATCTCGGTCTATTCTTTTGATTTATAAGGGATTTTGCCGATTTCGGCCTATTGGTTAAAAAATGA
GCTGATTTAACAAAAATTTAACGCGAATTAATTCTGTGGAATGTGTGTCAGTTAGGGTGTGGAAAGTCCC
CAGGCTCCCCAGCAGGCAGAAGTATGCAAAGCATGCATCTCAATTAGTCAGCAACCAGGTGTGGAAAGTC
CCCAGGCTCCCCAGCAGGCAGAAGTATGCAAAGCATGCATCTCAATTAGTCAGCAACCATAGTCCCGCCC
CTAACTCCGCCCATCCCGCCCCTAACTCCGCCCAGTTCCGCCCATTCTCCGCCCCATGGCTGACTAATTT
TTTTTATTTATGCAGAGGCCGAGGCCGCCTCTGCCTCTGAGCTATTCCAGAAGTAGTGAGGAGGCTTTTT
TGGAGGCCTAGGCTTTTGCAAAAAGCTCCCGGGAGCTTGTATATCCATTTTCGGATCTGATCAAGAGACA
GGATGAGGATCGTTTCGCATGATTGAACAAGATGGATTGCACGCAGGTTCTCCGGCCGCTTGGGTGGAGA
GGCTATTCGGCTATGACTGGGCACAACAGACAATCGGCTGCTCTGATGCCGCCGTGTTCCGGCTGTCAGC
GCAGGGGCGCCCGGTTCTTTTTGTCAAGACCGACCTGTCCGGTGCCCTGAATGAACTGCAGGACGAGGCA
GCGCGGCTATCGTGGCTGGCCACGACGGGCGTTCCTTGCGCAGCTGTGCTCGACGTTGTCACTGAAGCGG
GAAGGGACTGGCTGCTATTGGGCGAAGTGCCGGGGCAGGATCTCCTGTCATCTCACCTTGCTCCTGCCGA
GAAAGTATCCATCATGGCTGATGCAATGCGGCGGCTGCATACGCTTGATCCGGCTACCTGCCCATTCGAC
CACCAAGCGAAACATCGCATCGAGCGAGCACGTACTCGGATGGAAGCCGGTCTTGTCGATCAGGATGATC
TGGACGAAGAGCATCAGGGGCTCGCGCCAGCCGAACTGTTCGCCAGGCTCAAGGCGCGCATGCCCGACGG
CGAGGATCTCGTCGTGACCCATGGCGATGCCTGCTTGCCGAATATCATGGTGGAAAATGGCCGCTTTTCT
GGATTCATCGACTGTGGCCGGCTGGGTGTGGCGGACCGCTATCAGGACATAGCGTTGGCTACCCGTGATA
TTGCTGAAGAGCTTGGCGGCGAATGGGCTGACCGCTTCCTCGTGCTTTACGGTATCGCCGCTCCCGATTC
GCAGCGCATCGCCTTCTATCGCCTTCTTGACGAGTTCTTCTGAGCGGGACTCTGGGGTTCGAAATGACCG
ACCAAGCGACGCCCAACCTGCCATCACGAGATTTCGATTCCACCGCCGCCTTCTATGAAAGGTTGGGCTT
CGGAATCGTTTTCCGGGACGCCGGCTGGATGATCCTCCAGCGCGGGGATCTCATGCTGGAGTTCTTCGCC
CACCCCAACTTGTTTATTGCAGCTTATAATGGTTACAAATAAAGCAATAGCATCACAAATTTCACAAATA
AAGCATTTTTTTCACTGCATTCTAGTTGTGGTTTGTCCAAACTCATCAATGTATCTTATCATGTCTGTAT
ACCGTCGACCTCTAGCTAGAGCTTGGCGTAATCATGGTCATAGCTGTTTCCTGTGTGAAATTGTTATCCG
CTCACAATTCCACACAACATACGAGCCGGAAGCATAAAGTGTAAAGCCTGGGGTGCCTAATGAGTGAGCT
AACTCACATTAATTGCGTTGCGCTCACTGCCCGCTTTCCAGTCGGGAAACCTGTCGTGCCAGCTGCATTA
ATGAATCGGCCAACGCGCGGGGAGAGGCGGTTTGCGTATTGGGCGCTCTTCCGCTTCCTCGCTCACTGAC
TCGCTGCGCTCGGTCGTTCGGCTGCGGCGAGCGGTATCAGCTCACTCAAAGGCGGTAATACGGTTATCCA
CAGAATCAGGGGATAACGCAGGAAAGAACATGTGAGCAAAAGGCCAGCAAAAGGCCAGGAACCGTAAAAA
GGCCGCGTTGCTGGCGTTTTTCCATAGGCTCCGCCCCCCTGACGAGCATCACAAAAATCGACGCTCAAGT
CAGAGGTGGCGAAACCCGACAGGACTATAAAGATACCAGGCGTTTCCCCCTGGAAGCTCCCTCGTGCGCT
CTCCTGTTCCGACCCTGCCGCTTACCGGATACCTGTCCGCCTTTCTCCCTTCGGGAAGCGTGGCGCTTTC
TCATAGCTCACGCTGTAGGTATCTCAGTTCGGTGTAGGTCGTTCGCTCCAAGCTGGGCTGTGTGCACGAA
CCCCCCGTTCAGCCCGACCGCTGCGCCTTATCCGGTAACTATCGTCTTGAGTCCAACCCGGTAAGACACG
ACTTATCGCCACTGGCAGCAGCCACTGGTAACAGGATTAGCAGAGCGAGGTATGTAGGCGGTGCTACAGA
GTTCTTGAAGTGGTGGCCTAACTACGGCTACACTAGAAGAACAGTATTTGGTATCTGCGCTCTGCTGAAG
CCAGTTACCTTCGGAAAAAGAGTTGGTAGCTCTTGATCCGGCAAACAAACCACCGCTGGTAGCGGTGGTT
TTTTTGTTTGCAAGCAGCAGATTACGCGCAGAAAAAAAGGATCTCAAGAAGATCCTTTGATCTTTTCTAC
GGGGTCTGACGCTCAGTGGAACGAAAACTCACGTTAAGGGATTTTGGTCATGAGATTATCAAAAAGGATC
TTCACCTAGATCCTTTTAAATTAAAAATGAAGTTTTAAATCAATCTAAAGTATATATGAGTAAACTTGGT
CTGACAGTTACCAATGCTTAATCAGTGAGGCACCTATCTCAGCGATCTGTCTATTTCGTTCATCCATAGT
TGCCTGACTCCCCGTCGTGTAGATAACTACGATACGGGAGGGCTTACCATCTGGCCCCAGTGCTGCAATG
ATACCGCGAGACCCACGCTCACCGGCTCCAGATTTATCAGCAATAAACCAGCCAGCCGGAAGGGCCGAGC
GCAGAAGTGGTCCTGCAACTTTATCCGCCTCCATCCAGTCTATTAATTGTTGCCGGGAAGCTAGAGTAAG
TAGTTCGCCAGTTAATAGTTTGCGCAACGTTGTTGCCATTGCTACAGGCATCGTGGTGTCACGCTCGTCG
TTTGGTATGGCTTCATTCAGCTCCGGTTCCCAACGATCAAGGCGAGTTACATGATCCCCCATGTTGTGCA
AAAAAGCGGTTAGCTCCTTCGGTCCTCCGATCGTTGTCAGAAGTAAGTTGGCCGCAGTGTTATCACTCAT
GGTTATGGCAGCACTGCATAATTCTCTTACTGTCATGCCATCCGTAAGATGCTTTTCTGTGACTGGTGAG
TACTCAACCAAGTCATTCTGAGAATAGTGTATGCGGCGACCGAGTTGCTCTTGCCCGGCGTCAATACGGG
ATAATACCGCGCCACATAGCAGAACTTTAAAAGTGCTCATCATTGGAAAACGTTCTTCGGGGCGAAAACT
CTCAAGGATCTTACCGCTGTTGAGATCCAGTTCGATGTAACCCACTCGTGCACCCAACTGATCTTCAGCA
TCTTTTACTTTCACCAGCGTTTCTGGGTGAGCAAAAACAGGAAGGCAAAATGCCGCAAAAAAGGGAATAA
GGGCGACACGGAAATGTTGAATACTCATACTCTTCCTTTTTCAATATTATTGAAGCATTTATCAGGGTTA
TTGTCTCATGAGCGGATACATATTTGAATGTATTTAGAAAAATAAACAAATAGGGGTTCCGCGCACATTT
CCCCGAAAAGTGCCACCTGACGTC
Features (pLannotate 1.2.2; 26 found; start..end, strand, type, name):
     28..80      -  misc_feature   bom (fragment): basis of mobility region from pBR322
    235..614     +  enhancer       CMV enhancer: human cytomegalovirus immediate early enhancer
    615..818     +  promoter       CMV promoter: human cytomegalovirus (CMV) immediate early promoter
    814..847     +  LTR            5' LTR (truncated) (fragment): truncated 5' long terminal repeat (LTR) from HIV-1
    863..881     +  promoter       T7 promoter: promoter for bacteriophage T7 RNA polymerase
    925..1455    +  CDS            PYL1 (fragment): PYL1_ARATH - Also known as RCAR12. Experimental evidence at protein level: Swiss-Prot protein existence level 1. Receptor for abscisic acid (ABA) required for ABA-mediated responses such as stomatal closure and germination inhibition. Inhibits the activity of group-A protein phosphatases type 2C (PP2Cs) when activated by ABA (PubMed:19407143, PubMed:19855379, PubMed:19893533, PubMed:19898420, PubMed:23844015, PubMed:21658606). Can be activated by both (-)-ABA and (+)-ABA (PubMed:23844015). From Arabidopsis thaliana (Mouse-ear cress).
   1459..1479    +  CDS            FLAG (fragment): FLAG® epitope tag, followed by an enterokinase cleavage site
   1504..1527    +  CDS            3xFLAG (fragment): three tandem FLAG® epitope tags
   1552..1576    +  protein_bind   attB1: mutant version of attB; recombination site for the Gateway® BP reaction BP Clonase™
   1579..2862    +  CDS            HDAC3: HDAC3_HUMAN - Experimental evidence at protein level: Swiss-Prot protein existence level 1. Responsible for the deacetylation of lysine residues on the N-terminal part of the core histones (H2A, H2B, H3 and H4), and some other non-histone substrates. Histone deacetylation gives a tag for epigenetic repression and plays an important role in transcriptional regulation, cell cycle progression and developmental events. Histone deacetylases act via the formation of large multiprotein complexes. Participates in the BCL6 transcriptional repressor activity by deacetylating the H3 'Lys-27' (H3K27) on e
   2866..2890    -  protein_bind   attB2: mutant version of attB; recombination site for the Gateway® BP reaction BP Clonase™
   2915..2933    -  promoter       SP6 promoter: promoter for bacteriophage SP6 RNA polymerase
   2959..3183    +  polyA_signal   bGH poly(A) signal: bovine growth hormone polyadenylation signal
   3187..3208    +  promoter       SV40 promoter (fragment): SV40 enhancer and early promoter
   3229..3657    +  rep_origin     f1 ori (sequence partly withheld): f1 bacteriophage origin of replication; arrow indicates direction of (+) strand synthesis
   3671..4000    +  promoter       SV40 promoter: SV40 enhancer and early promoter
   4067..4858    +  CDS            neo: KKA2_KLEPN - Also known as kan, nptII. Experimental evidence at protein level: Swiss-Prot protein existence level 1. Resistance to kanamycin, neomycin, paromomycin, ribostamycin, butirosin and gentamicin B. From Klebsiella pneumoniae.
   4882..5040    +  CDS            ble (fragment): BLE_KLEPN - Experimental evidence at protein level: Swiss-Prot protein existence level 1. Binding protein with a strong affinity to the bleomycin family of antibiotics. Binds to CL990; an antimitotic-antibiotic compound. From Klebsiella pneumoniae.
   5035..5156    +  polyA_signal   SV40 poly(A) signal: SV40 polyadenylation signal
   5229..5245    -  protein_bind   lac operator: The lac repressor binds to the lac operator to inhibit transcription in E. coli. This inhibition can be relieved by adding lactose or isopropyl-β-D-thiogalactopyranoside (IPTG). lac repressor encoded by lacI
   5253..5283    -  promoter       lac promoter: promoter for the E. coli lac operon
   5298..5319    -  protein_bind   CAP binding site: CAP binding activates transcription in the presence of cAMP. E. coli catabolite activator protein
   5332..5424    -  CDS            lacI (fragment): lac repressor; lacI; The lac repressor binds to the lac operator to inhibit transcription in E. coli. This inhibition can be relieved by adding lactose or isopropyl-β-D-thiogalactopyranoside (IPTG).
   5607..6195    -  rep_origin     ori: high-copy-number ColE1/pMB1/pBR322/pUC origin of replication
   6366..7226    -  CDS            AmpR: β-lactamase; bla; confers resistance to ampicillin, carbenicillin, and related antibiotics
   7227..7331    -  promoter       AmpR promoter: bla
