[The description below was written by a language model from this plasmid's Addgene catalogue record and pLannotate feature annotations shown in this document.]
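Description:
pAB(EXPR-PYL-HDAC3-NEO) is a mammalian expression plasmid of about 7.4 kb that produces a fusion of the plant abscisic acid receptor PYL1 to human histone deacetylase 3 (HDAC3). The catalogue lists the backbone as pAAV-CMV-GFP, but the annotated sequence shows no AAV inverted terminal repeats and no GFP. Its layout instead resembles a standard CMV/bGH expression plasmid with an SV40-driven neomycin cassette, so it should not be assumed to be packageable into AAV. In bacteria it replicates from a high-copy ColE1/pUC-type origin and is selected with ampicillin through the β-lactamase gene. An f1 origin is also present.

The expression cassette is driven by the human CMV immediate-early enhancer and promoter and terminated by the bovine growth hormone polyadenylation signal. The coding region begins with an Arabidopsis PYL1 fragment, followed by FLAG epitope sequences that match the internal 3xFlag-NLS tag in the record (the NLS itself is not annotated). Next comes an attB1 site, the full HDAC3 coding sequence and an attB2 site. The attB sites reflect Gateway recombination of HDAC3 into a PYL-tagged destination vector. T7 and SP6 promoters flank the cassette. A separate SV40 early promoter drives the neo gene with an SV40 poly(A) signal, which allows G418 selection of stably transfected mammalian cells.

PYL1 binds group-A PP2C phosphatases when activated by abscisic acid, which makes it useful as one half of a chemically induced dimerisation pair. The associated publication title concerns targeted epigenome editing and gene silencing at expanded CAG/CTG repeats, which suggests that the construct serves for inducible recruitment of HDAC3 to a chosen locus. The record itself states only that it is for PYL-HDAC3 expression and does not describe the partner component.
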