Addgene plasmid #114394: pAB(EXPR-PYL-HDAC3-NEO)
Purpose: For PYL-HDAC3 expression
Depositing lab: Vincent Dion. Depositing organization: Universite de Lausanne (UNIL). Publication: Expanded CAG/CTG repeats resist gene silencing mediated by targeted Epigenome editing. Yang B, Borgeaud AC, Buricova M, Aeschbach L, Rodriguez-Lima O, Ruiz Buendia GA, Cinesi C, Taylor AS, Baubec T, Dion V. Hum Mol Genet. 2021 Sep 7. pii: 6365982. doi: 10.1093/hmg/ddab255. PubMed 34494094.
Backbone
  Vector backbone: pAAV-CMV-GFP
  Backbone size w/o insert (bp): 5416
  Vector type: Mammalian Expression
Growth in bacteria
  Bacterial resistance: Ampicillin, 100 μg/mL
  Growth temperature: 37°C
  Growth strain: DH5alpha
  Copy number: Unknown
Gene/Insert
  Gene/Insert name: PYL-HDAC3
  Species: H. sapiens (human)
  Insert size (bp): 1947
  Entrez Gene: HDAC3 (a.k.a. HD3, KDAC3, RPD3, RPD3-2)
  Promoter: CMV
  Tag / fusion protein: 3xFlag-NLS (internal)
  Cloning method: Gateway Cloning
Terms and licenses: Academic/Nonprofit Terms; Industry Terms: Not Available to Industry
How to cite: pAB(EXPR-PYL-HDAC3-NEO) was a gift from Vincent Dion (Addgene plasmid # 114394 ; http://n2t.net/addgene:114394 ; RRID:Addgene_114394)
